Addgene plasmid #185861: pJCble
Purpose: The CRISPR/Cas9-and-gRNA-expressing plasmid with a phleomycin-resistent selectable marker
Depositing lab: Claudia Vickers. Depositing organization: University of Queensland. Publication: Auxin-mediated induction of GAL promoters by conditional degradation of Mig1p improves sesquiterpene production in Saccharomyces cerevisiae with engineered acetyl-CoA synthesis. Hayat IF, Plan M, Ebert BE, Dumsday G, Vickers CE, Peng B. Microb Biotechnol. 2021 Nov;14(6):2627-2642. doi: 10.1111/1751-7915.13880. Epub 2021 Sep 9. PubMed 34499421.
Backbone
  Vector backbone: pML104
  Vector type: Yeast Expression
Growth in bacteria
  Bacterial resistance: Ampicillin, 100 μg/mL
  Growth temperature: 37°C
  Growth strain: DH5alpha
  Copy number: High Copy
Gene/Insert
  Gene/Insert name: PTDH3-Cas9(N); PSNR52-srRNA-TSUP4; ble
  Species: Synthetic
  Mutation: None
  Cloning method: Gibson Cloning
Terms and licenses: Academic/Nonprofit Terms; Industry Terms: Not Available to Industry
How to cite: pJCble was a gift from Claudia Vickers (Addgene plasmid # 185861 ; http://n2t.net/addgene:185861 ; RRID:Addgene_185861)
