[The description below was written by a language model from this plasmid's Addgene catalogue record and pLannotate feature annotations shown in this document.]
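Description:
pJCble is a yeast CRISPR/Cas9 plasmid built on the pML104 backbone that carries both the nuclease and a guide RNA expression cassette on a single episomal vector, with phleomycin resistance as the yeast selectable marker. It is a shuttle vector of about 10.7 kb. In E. coli it replicates from a high-copy ColE1/pUC-type origin and is selected with ampicillin through the AmpR β-lactamase gene. In Saccharomyces cerevisiae it is maintained by the 2μ origin.

Streptococcus pyogenes Cas9 is transcribed from the strong constitutive TDH3 (GAP) promoter and terminated by the ADH1 terminator. On the opposite strand, the RNA polymerase III-type SNR52 promoter drives a guide RNA ending in the SUP4 tRNA terminator. The annotation detects only a fragment of the gRNA scaffold, and the record does not state a specific targeting spacer, so this appears to be a general backbone into which a guide is introduced.

The marker cassette consists of the ble gene, encoding a bleomycin/phleomycin-binding protein, under the Ashbya gossypii TEF promoter and terminator. It is flanked by two loxP sites in the same orientation, an arrangement that would permit Cre-mediated excision. Only a fragment of the URA3 promoter remains next to this cassette, which suggests that ble replaced a URA3 marker, though the record does not say so directly. Leftover lac promoter/operator, T3 promoter, rop and bom fragments are cloning-vector remnants.

The dominant drug marker allows genome editing in yeast strains without relying on an auxotrophy. The associated publication concerns metabolic engineering of S. cerevisiae for sesquiterpene production.
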