Features (pLannotate 1.2.2; 23 found; start..end, strand, type, name):
      4..670     +  promoter       GAP promoter: S. cerevisiae TDH3; promoter for glyceraldehyde-3-phosphate dehydrogenase
    705..4808    +  CDS            cas9: CAS9_STRP1 - Also known as csn1 From Streptococcus pyogenes serotype M1.
   4866..5053    +  terminator     ADH1 terminator: S. cerevisiae ADH1; transcription terminator for the S. cerevisiae alcohol dehydrogenase 1 (ADH1) gene
   5171..5190    -  terminator     SUP4 terminator: transcription terminator for the S. cerevisiae SUP4 tRNA gene
   5195..5256    -  misc_RNA       gRNA scaffold (fragment): guide RNA scaffold for the Streptococcus pyogenes CRISPR/Cas9 system
   5272..5540    -  promoter       SNR52 promoter: promoter for the S. cerevisiae small nucleolar RNA gene SNR52
   5571..5589    -  promoter       T3 promoter: promoter for bacteriophage T3 RNA polymerase
   5632..5654    -  protein_bind   lac operator (fragment): The lac repressor binds to the lac operator to inhibit transcription in E. coli. This inhibition can be relieved by adding lactose or isopropyl-β-D-thiogalactopyranoside (IPTG). lac repressor encoded by lacI
   5658..5688    -  promoter       lac promoter: promoter for the E. coli lac operon
   5703..5724    -  protein_bind   CAP binding site: CAP binding activates transcription in the presence of cAMP. E. coli catabolite activator protein
   5737..5829    -  CDS            lacI (fragment): lac repressor; lacI; The lac repressor binds to the lac operator to inhibit transcription in E. coli. This inhibition can be relieved by adding lactose or isopropyl-β-D-thiogalactopyranoside (IPTG).
   6012..6600    -  rep_origin     ori: high-copy-number ColE1/pMB1/pBR322/pUC origin of replication
   6771..7631    -  CDS            AmpR: β-lactamase; bla; confers resistance to ampicillin, carbenicillin, and related antibiotics
   7632..7736    -  promoter       AmpR promoter: bla
   7763..9105    -  rep_origin     2μ ori: yeast 2μ plasmid origin of replication
   9173..9208    +  CDS            rop (fragment): Rop protein, which maintains plasmids at low copy number; rop
   9310..9359    +  misc_feature   bom (fragment): basis of mobility region from pBR322
   9367..9500    +  promoter       URA3 promoter (fragment): S. cerevisiae URA3
   9541..9574    -  protein_bind   loxP: Cre-mediated recombination occurs in the 8-bp core sequence (GCATACAT). Cre recombinase
   9629..9972    +  promoter       TEF promoter: Ashbya gossypii TEF promoter
   9979..10356   +  CDS            ble: BLE_KLEPN - Experimental evidence at protein level: Swiss-Prot protein existence level 1. Binding protein with a strong affinity to the bleomycin family of antibiotics. Binds to CL990; an antimitotic-antibiotic compound. From Klebsiella pneumoniae.
  10365..10562   +  terminator     TEF terminator: Ashbya gossypii TEF terminator
  10625..10658   -  protein_bind   loxP: Cre-mediated recombination occurs in the 8-bp core sequence (GCATACAT). Cre recombinase
>Addgene plasmid #185861 | pJCble | addgene full sequence | sequence record 370802 | Addgene NGS Result
TTATCATTATCAATACTGCCATTTCAAAGAATACGTAAATAATTAATAGTAGTGATTTTCCTAACTTTAT
TTAGTCAAAAAATTAGCCTTTTAATTCTGCTGTAACCCGTACATGCCCAAAATAGGGGGCGGGTTACACA
GAATATATAACATCGTAGGTGTCTGGGTGAACAGTTTATTCCTGGCATCCACTAAATATAATGGAGCCCG
CTTTTTAAGCTGGCATCCAGAAAAAAAAAGAATCCCAGCACCAAAATATTGTTTTCTTCACCAACCATCA
GTTCATAGGTCCATTCTCTTAGCGCAACTACAGAGAACAGGGGCACAAACAGGCAAAAAACGGGCACAAC
CTCAATGGAGTGATGCAACCTGCCTGGAGTAAATGATGACACAAGGCAATTGACCCACGCATGTATCTAT
CTCATTTTCTTACACCTTCTATTACCTTCTGCTCTCTCTGATTTGGAAAAAGCTGAAAAAAAAGGTTGAA
ACCAGTTCCCTGAAATTATTCCCCTACTTGACTAATAAGTATATAAAGACGGTAGGTATTGATTGTAATT
CTGTAAATCTATTTCTTAAACTTCTTAAATTCTACTTTTATAGTTAGTCTTTTTTTTAGTTTTAAAACAC
CAAGAACTTAGTTTCGAATAAACACACATAAACAAACAAAAGATCTGATATGGATCGAATTAGATCTCGC
CACCATGGACAAGAAGTATTCTATCGGACTGGACATCGGGACTAATAGCGTCGGGTGGGCCGTCATCACT
GACGAGTACAAGGTGCCCTCTAAGAAGTTCAAGGTGCTCGGGAACACCGACCGGCATTCCATCAAGAAAA
ATCTGATCGGAGCTCTCCTCTTTGATTCAGGGGAGACCGCTGAAGCAACCCGCCTCAAGCGGACTGCTAG
ACGGCGGTACACCAGGAGGAAGAACCGGATTTGTTACCTTCAAGAGATATTCTCCAACGAAATGGCAAAG
GTCGACGACAGCTTCTTCCATAGGCTGGAAGAATCATTCCTCGTGGAAGAGGATAAGAAGCATGAACGGC
ATCCCATCTTCGGTAATATCGTCGACGAGGTGGCCTATCACGAGAAATACCCAACCATCTACCATCTTCG
CAAAAAGCTGGTGGACTCAACCGACAAGGCAGACCTCCGGCTTATCTACCTGGCCCTGGCCCACATGATT
AAGTTCAGAGGCCACTTCCTGATCGAGGGCGACCTCAATCCTGACAATAGCGATGTGGATAAACTGTTCA
TCCAGCTGGTGCAGACTTACAACCAGCTCTTTGAAGAGAACCCCATCAATGCAAGCGGAGTCGATGCCAA
GGCCATTCTGTCAGCCCGGCTGTCAAAGAGCCGCAGACTTGAGAATCTTATCGCTCAGCTGCCGGGTGAA
AAGAAAAATGGACTGTTCGGGAACCTGATTGCTCTTTCACTTGGGCTGACTCCCAATTTCAAGTCTAATT
TCGACCTGGCAGAGGATGCCAAGCTGCAACTGTCCAAGGACACCTATGATGACGATCTCGACAACCTCCT
GGCCCAGATCGGTGACCAATACGCCGACCTTTTCCTTGCTGCTAAGAATCTTTCTGACGCCATCCTGCTG
TCTGACATTCTCCGCGTGAACACTGAAATCACCAAGGCCCCTCTTTCAGCTTCAATGATTAAGCGGTATG
ATGAGCACCACCAGGACCTGACCCTGCTTAAGGCACTCGTCCGGCAGCAGCTTCCGGAGAAGTACAAGGA
AATCTTCTTTGACCAGTCAAAGAATGGATACGCCGGCTACATCGACGGAGGTGCCTCCCAAGAGGAATTT
TATAAGTTTATCAAACCTATCCTTGAGAAGATGGACGGCACCGAAGAGCTCCTCGTGAAACTGAATCGGG
AGGATCTGCTGCGGAAGCAGCGCACTTTCGACAATGGGAGCATTCCCCACCAGATCCATCTTGGGGAGCT
TCACGCCATCCTTCGGCGCCAAGAGGACTTCTACCCCTTTCTTAAGGACAACAGGGAGAAGATTGAGAAA
ATTCTCACTTTCCGCATCCCCTACTACGTGGGACCCCTCGCCAGAGGAAATAGCCGGTTTGCTTGGATGA
CCAGAAAGTCAGAAGAAACTATCACTCCCTGGAACTTCGAAGAGGTGGTGGACAAGGGAGCCAGCGCTCA
GTCATTCATCGAACGGATGACTAACTTCGATAAGAACCTCCCCAATGAGAAGGTCCTGCCGAAACATTCC
CTGCTCTACGAGTACTTTACCGTGTACAACGAGCTGACCAAGGTGAAATATGTCACCGAAGGGATGAGGA
AGCCCGCATTCCTGTCAGGCGAACAAAAGAAGGCAATTGTGGACCTTCTGTTCAAGACCAATAGAAAGGT
GACCGTGAAGCAGCTGAAGGAGGACTATTTCAAGAAAATTGAATGCTTCGACTCTGTGGAGATTAGCGGG
GTCGAAGATCGGTTCAACGCAAGCCTGGGTACCTACCATGATCTGCTTAAGATCATCAAGGACAAGGATT
TTCTGGACAATGAGGAGAAAGAGGACATCCTTGAGGACATTGTCCTGACTCTCACTCTGTTCGAGGACCG
GGAAATGATCGAGGAGAGGCTTAAGACCTACGCCCATCTGTTCGACGATAAAGTGATGAAGCAACTTAAA
CGGAGAAGATATACCGGATGGGGACGCCTTAGCCGCAAACTCATCAACGGAATCCGGGACAAACAGAGCG
GAAAGACCATTCTTGATTTCCTTAAGAGCGACGGATTCGCTAATCGCAACTTCATGCAACTTATCCATGA
TGATTCCCTGACCTTTAAGGAGGACATCCAGAAGGCCCAAGTGTCTGGACAAGGTGACTCACTGCACGAG
CATATCGCAAATCTGGCTGGTTCACCCGCTATTAAGAAGGGTATTCTCCAGACCGTGAAAGTCGTGGACG
AGCTGGTCAAGGTGATGGGTCGCCATAAACCAGAGAACATTGTCATCGAGATGGCCAGGGAAAACCAGAC
TACCCAGAAGGGACAGAAGAACAGCAGGGAGCGGATGAAAAGAATTGAGGAAGGGATTAAGGAGCTCGGG
TCACAGATCCTTAAAGAGCACCCGGTGGAAAACACCCAGCTTCAGAATGAGAAGCTCTATCTGTACTACC
TTCAAAATGGACGCGATATGTATGTGGACCAAGAGCTTGATATCAACAGGCTCTCAGACTACGACGTGGA
CCACATCGTCCCTCAGAGCTTCCTCAAAGACGACTCAATTGACAATAAGGTGCTGACTCGCTCAGACAAG
AACCGGGGAAAGTCAGATAACGTGCCCTCAGAGGAAGTCGTGAAAAAGATGAAGAACTATTGGCGCCAGC
TTCTGAACGCAAAGCTAATCACTCAGCGGAAGTTCGACAATCTCACTAAGGCTGAGAGGGGCGGACTGAG
CGAACTGGACAAAGCAGGATTCATTAAACGGCAACTTGTGGAGACTCGGCAGATTACTAAACATGTAGCC
CAAATCCTTGACTCACGCATGAATACCAAGTACGACGAAAACGACAAACTTATCCGCGAGGTGAAGGTGA
TTACCCTGAAGTCCAAGCTGGTCAGCGATTTCAGAAAGGACTTTCAATTCTACAAAGTGCGGGAGATCAA
TAACTATCATCATGCTCATGACGCATATCTGAATGCCGTGGTGGGAACCGCCCTAATCAAGAAGTACCCA
AAGCTGGAAAGCGAGTTCGTGTACGGAGACTACAAGGTCTACGACGTGCGCAAGATGATTGCCAAATCTG
AGCAGGAGATCGGAAAGGCCACCGCAAAGTACTTCTTCTACAGCAACATCATGAATTTCTTCAAGACCGA
AATCACCCTTGCAAACGGTGAGATCCGGAAGAGGCCGCTCATCGAGACTAATGGGGAGACTGGCGAAATC
GTGTGGGACAAGGGCAGAGATTTCGCTACCGTGCGCAAAGTGCTTTCTATGCCTCAAGTGAACATCGTGA
AGAAAACCGAGGTGCAAACCGGAGGCTTTTCTAAGGAATCAATCCTCCCCAAGCGCAACTCCGACAAGCT
CATTGCAAGGAAGAAGGATTGGGACCCTAAGAAGTACGGCGGATTCGATTCACCAACTGTGGCTTATTCT
GTCCTGGTCGTGGCTAAGGTGGAAAAAGGAAAGTCTAAGAAGCTCAAGAGCGTGAAGGAACTGCTGGGTA
TCACCATTATGGAGCGCAGCTCCTTCGAGAAGAACCCAATTGACTTTCTCGAAGCCAAAGGTTACAAGGA
AGTCAAGAAGGACCTTATCATCAAGCTCCCAAAGTATAGCCTGTTCGAACTGGAGAATGGGCGGAAGCGG
ATGCTCGCCTCCGCTGGCGAACTTCAGAAGGGTAATGAGCTGGCTCTCCCCTCCAAGTACGTGAATTTCC
TCTACCTTGCAAGCCATTACGAGAAGCTGAAGGGGAGCCCCGAGGACAACGAGCAAAAGCAACTGTTTGT
GGAGCAGCATAAGCATTATCTGGACGAGATCATTGAGCAGATTTCCGAGTTTTCTAAACGCGTCATTCTC
GCTGATGCCAACCTCGATAAAGTCCTTAGCGCATACAATAAGCACAGAGACAAACCAATTCGGGAGCAGG
CTGAGAATATCATCCACCTGTTCACCCTCACCAATCTTGGTGCCCCTGCCGCATTCAAGTACTTCGACAC
CACCATCGACCGGAAACGCTATACCTCCACCAAAGAAGTGCTGGACGCCACCCTCATCCACCAGAGCATC
ACCGGACTTTACGAAACTCGGATTGACCTCTCACAGCTCGGAGGGGATGAGGGAGCTCCCAAGAAAAAGC
GCAAGGTAGGTAGTTCCGGATCCTAGACTCTCGAGGCGAATTTCTTATGATTTATGATTTTTATTATTAA
ATAAGTTATAAAAAAAATAAGTGTATACAAATTTTAAAGTGACTCTTAGGTTTTAAAACGAAAATTCTTA
TTCTTGAGTAACTCTTTCCTGTAGGTCAGGTTGCTTTCTCAGGTATAGCATGAGGTCGCTCTTATTGACC
ACACCTCTACCGGCATGCCGAGCAAATGCCTGCAAATCGCTCCCCATTTCTCTAGAGCGGCCGTGGTATC
GTTTAGATTGGCAATTACAGTGTCTTAGCTCACATGCTTATAACTAATTACATGACTCGAAGACATAAAA
AACAAAAAAAGCACCACCGACTCGGTGCCACTTTTTCAAGTTGATAACGGACTAGCCTTATTTTAACTTG
CTATTTAAATGCATCGATTCTGATCATTTATCTTTCACTGCGGAGAAGTTTCGAACGCCGAAACATGCGC
ACCAACTTTCACTTCTACAGCGTTTGACCAAAATCTTTTGAACAGAACATTGTAGGGTGTGAAAAAATGC
GCACCTTTACCGCTAGCCCAAGAGGGCACTACAAAATCTAGAGTTGTACTTCAAACGTACATGTAATCAC
CTTGTATATACTCGAAAGAAAACATCAAGTTTCTGTATAAATATGAGTGAAAGCATAATCATACATTATC
TTTTCAAAGATTGTCCGCGGTGGAGCTCCAGCTTTTGTTCCCTTTAGTGAGGGTTAATTGCGCGCTTGGC
GTAATCATGGTCATAGCTGTTTCCTGTGTGAAATTGTTATCCGCTCACAATTCCACACAACATACGAGCC
GGAAGCATAAAGTGTAAAGCCTGGGGTGCCTAATGAGTGAGCTAACTCACATTAATTGCGTTGCGCTCAC
TGCCCGCTTTCCAGTCGGGAAACCTGTCGTGCCAGCTGCATTAATGAATCGGCCAACGCGCGGGGAGAGG
CGGTTTGCGTATTGGGCGCTCTTCCGCTTCCTCGCTCACTGACTCGCTGCGCTCGGTCGTTCGGCTGCGG
CGAGCGGTATCAGCTCACTCAAAGGCGGTAATACGGTTATCCACAGAATCAGGGGATAACGCAGGAAAGA
ACATGTGAGCAAAAGGCCAGCAAAAGGCCAGGAACCGTAAAAAGGCCGCGTTGCTGGCGTTTTTCCATAG
GCTCCGCCCCCCTGACGAGCATCACAAAAATCGACGCTCAAGTCAGAGGTGGCGAAACCCGACAGGACTA
TAAAGATACCAGGCGTTTCCCCCTGGAAGCTCCCTCGTGCGCTCTCCTGTTCCGACCCTGCCGCTTACCG
GATACCTGTCCGCCTTTCTCCCTTCGGGAAGCGTGGCGCTTTCTCATAGCTCACGCTGTAGGTATCTCAG
TTCGGTGTAGGTCGTTCGCTCCAAGCTGGGCTGTGTGCACGAACCCCCCGTTCAGCCCGACCGCTGCGCC
TTATCCGGTAACTATCGTCTTGAGTCCAACCCGGTAAGACACGACTTATCGCCACTGGCAGCAGCCACTG
GTAACAGGATTAGCAGAGCGAGGTATGTAGGCGGTGCTACAGAGTTCTTGAAGTGGTGGCCTAACTACGG
CTACACTAGAAGAACAGTATTTGGTATCTGCGCTCTGCTGAAGCCAGTTACCTTCGGAAAAAGAGTTGGT
AGCTCTTGATCCGGCAAACAAACCACCGCTGGTAGCGGTGGTTTTTTTGTTTGCAAGCAGCAGATTACGC
GCAGAAAAAAAGGATCTCAAGAAGATCCTTTGATCTTTTCTACGGGGTCTGACGCTCAGTGGAACGAAAA
CTCACGTTAAGGGATTTTGGTCATGAGATTATCAAAAAGGATCTTCACCTAGATCCTTTTAAATTAAAAA
TGAAGTTTTAAATCAATCTAAAGTATATATGAGTAAACTTGGTCTGACAGTTACCAATGCTTAATCAGTG
AGGCACCTATCTCAGCGATCTGTCTATTTCGTTCATCCATAGTTGCCTGACTCCCCGTCGTGTAGATAAC
TACGATACGGGAGGGCTTACCATCTGGCCCCAGTGCTGCAATGATACCGCGAGACCCACGCTCACCGGCT
CCAGATTTATCAGCAATAAACCAGCCAGCCGGAAGGGCCGAGCGCAGAAGTGGTCCTGCAACTTTATCCG
CCTCCATCCAGTCTATTAATTGTTGCCGGGAAGCTAGAGTAAGTAGTTCGCCAGTTAATAGTTTGCGCAA
CGTTGTTGCCATTGCTACAGGCATCGTGGTGTCACGCTCGTCGTTTGGTATGGCTTCATTCAGCTCCGGT
TCCCAACGATCAAGGCGAGTTACATGATCCCCCATGTTGTGCAAAAAAGCGGTTAGCTCCTTCGGTCCTC
CGATCGTTGTCAGAAGTAAGTTGGCCGCAGTGTTATCACTCATGGTTATGGCAGCACTGCATAATTCTCT
TACTGTCATGCCATCCGTAAGATGCTTTTCTGTGACTGGTGAGTACTCAACCAAGTCATTCTGAGAATAG
TGTATGCGGCGACCGAGTTGCTCTTGCCCGGCGTCAATACGGGATAATACCGCGCCACATAGCAGAACTT
TAAAAGTGCTCATCATTGGAAAACGTTCTTCGGGGCGAAAACTCTCAAGGATCTTACCGCTGTTGAGATC
CAGTTCGATGTAACCCACTCGTGCACCCAACTGATCTTCAGCATCTTTTACTTTCACCAGCGTTTCTGGG
TGAGCAAAAACAGGAAGGCAAAATGCCGCAAAAAAGGGAATAAGGGCGACACGGAAATGTTGAATACTCA
TACTCTTCCTTTTTCAATATTATTGAAGCATTTATCAGGGTTATTGTCTCATGAGCGGATACATATTTGA
ATGTATTTAGAAAAATAAACAAATAGGGGTTCCGCGCACATTTCCCCGAAAAGTGCCACCTGAACGAAGC
ATCTGTGCTTCATTTTGTAGAACAAAAATGCAACGCGAGAGCGCTAATTTTTCAAACAAAGAATCTGAGC
TGCATTTTTACAGAACAGAAATGCAACGCGAAAGCGCTATTTTACCAACGAAGAATCTGTGCTTCATTTT
TGTAAAACAAAAATGCAACGCGAGAGCGCTAATTTTTCAAACAAAGAATCTGAGCTGCATTTTTACAGAA
CAGAAATGCAACGCGAGAGCGCTATTTTACCAACAAAGAATCTATACTTCTTTTTTGTTCTACAAAAATG
CATCCCGAGAGCGCTATTTTTCTAACAAAGCATCTTAGATTACTTTTTTTCTCCTTTGTGCGCTCTATAA
TGCAGTCTCTTGATAACTTTTTGCACTGTAGGTCCGTTAAGGTTAGAAGAAGGCTACTTTGGTGTCTATT
TTCTCTTCCATAAAAAAAGCCTGACTCCACTTCCCGCGTTTACTGATTACTAGCGAAGCTGCGGGTGCAT
TTTTTCAAGATAAAGGCATCCCCGATTATATTCTATACCGATGTGGATTGCGCATACTTTGTGAACAGAA
AGTGATAGCGTTGATGATTCTTCATTGGTCAGAAAATTATGAACGGTTTCTTCTATTTTGTCTCTATATA
CTACGTATAGGAAATGTTTACATTTTCGTATTGTTTTCGATTCACTCTATGAATAGTTCTTACTACAATT
TTTTTGTCTAAAGAGTAATACTAGAGATAAACATAAAAAATGTAGAGGTCGAGTTTAGATGCAAGTTCAA
GGAGCGAAAGGTGGATGGGTAGGTTATATAGGGATATAGCACAGAGATATATAGCAAAGAGATACTTTTG
AGCAATGTTTGTGGAAGCGGTATTCGCAATATTTTAGTAGCTCGTTACAGTCCGGTGCGTTTTTGGTTTT
TTGAAAGTGCGTCTTCAGAGCGCTTTTGGTTTTCAAAAGCGCTCTGAAGTTCCTATACTTTCTAGAGAAT
AGGAACTTCGGAATAGGAACTTCAAAGCGTTTCCGAAAACGAGCGCTTCCGAAAATGCAACGCGAGCTGC
GCACATACAGCTCACTGTTCACGTCGCACCTATATCTGCGTGTTGCCTGTATATATATATACATGAGAAG
AACGGCATAGTGCGTGTTTATGCTTAAATGCGTACTTATATGCGTCTATTTATGTAGGATGAAAGGTAGT
CTAGTACCTCCTGTGATATTATCCCATTCCATGCGGGGTATCGTATGCTTCCTTCAGCACTACCCTTTAG
CTGTTCTATATGCTGCCACTCCTCAATTGGATTAGTCTCATCCTTCAATGCTATCATTTCCTTTGATATT
GGATCATACTAAGAAACCATTATTATCATGACATTAACCTATAAAAATAGGCGTATCACGAGGCCCTTTC
GTCTCGCGCGTTTCGGTGATGACGGTGAAAACCTCTGACACATGCAGCTCCCGGAGACGGTCACAGCTTG
TCTGTAAGCGGATGCCGGGAGCAGACAAGCCCGTCAGGGCGCGTCAGCGGGTGTTGGCGGGTGTCGGGGC
TGGCTTAACTATGCGGCATCAGAGCAGATTGTACTGAGAGTGCACCATACCACCTTTTCAATTCATCATT
TTTTTTTTATTCTTTTTTTTGATTTCGGTTTCCTTGAAATTTTTTTGATTCGGTAATCTCCGAACAGAAG
GAAGAACGAAGGAAGGAGCACAGACTTAGATTGGTATATATACGCATATGCAGCTGAAGCTTCGTACGCT
GCAGGTCGACAACCCTTAATATAACTTCGTATAATGTATGCTATACGAAGTTATTAGGTCTAGAGATCTG
TTTAGCTTGCCTCGTCCCCGCCGGGTCACCCGGCCAGCGACATGGAGGCCCAGAATACCCTCCTTGACAG
TCTTGACGTGCGCAGCTCAGGGGCATGATGTGACTGTCGCCCGTACATTTAGCCCATACATCCCCATGTA
TAATCATTTGCATCCATACATTTTGATGGCCGCACGGCGCGAAGCAAAAATTACGGCTCCTCGCTGCAGA
CCTGCGAGCAGGGAAACGCTCCCCTCACAGACGCGTTGAATTGTCCCCACGCCGCGCCCCTGTAGAGAAA
TATAAAAGGTTAGGATTTGCCACTGAGGTTCTTCTTTCATATACTTCCTTTTAAAATCTTGCTAGGATAC
AGTTCTCACATCACATCCGAACATAAACAACCATGGGTATGACCGACCAAGCGACGCCCAACCTGCCATC
ACGAGATTTCGATCCCACCGCCGCCTTCTATGAAAGGTTGGGCTTCGGAATCGTTTTCCGGGACGCCGGC
TGGATGATCCTCCAGCGCGGGGATCTCATGCTGGAGTTCTTCGCCCACCCCGGGCTCGATCCCCTCGCGA
GTTGGTTCAGCTGCTGCCTGAGGCTGGACGACCTCGCGGAGTTCTACCGGCAGTGCAAATCCGTCGGCAT
CCAGGAAACCAGCAGCGGCTATCCGCGCATCCATGCCCCCGAACTGCAGGAGTGGGGAGGCACGATGGCC
GCTTTGGTCGACCCGGACGGGACGCTCCTGCGCCTGATACAGAACGAATTGCTTGCAGGCATCTCATGAT
CAGTACTGACAATAAAAAGATTCTTGTTTTCAAGAACTTGTCATTTGTATAGTTTTTTTATATTGTAGTT
GTTCTATTTTAATCAAATGTTAGCGTGATTTATATTTTTTTTCGCCTCGACATCATCTGCCCAGATGCGA
AGTTAAGTGCGCAGAAAGTAATATCATGCGTCAATCGTATGTGAATGCTGGTCGCTATACTGCTGTCGAT
TCGATACTAACGCCGCCATCCAGTGTCGAAAACGAGCTCTCGAGAACCCTTAATATAACTTCGTATAATG
TATGCTATACGAAGTTATTAGGTGATATCAGATCCACTAGTGGCCTATACTAGTCAGTTCGAGT
